Addgene plasmid #214393: pMK467 (dTAG-BromoTag-mAID-EGFP)
Purpose: dTAG-BromoTag-mAID-EGFP reporter (TOL2)
Depositing lab: Masato Kanemaki. Depositing organization: National Institute of Genetics. Publication: Combination of AID2 and BromoTag expands the utility of degron-based protein knockdowns. Hatoyama Y, Islam M, Bond AG, Hayashi KI, Ciulli A, Kanemaki MT. EMBO Rep. 2024 Sep;25(9):4062-4077. doi: 10.1038/s44319-024-00224-4. Epub 2024 Aug 23. PubMed 39179892.
Backbone
  Vector backbone: TOL2 plasmid
  Vector type: Mammalian Expression
  Selectable markers: Hygromycin
Growth in bacteria
  Bacterial resistance: Ampicillin, 100 μg/mL
  Growth temperature: 37°C
  Growth strain: DH5alpha
  Copy number: High Copy
Gene/Insert
  Gene/Insert name: dTAG-BromoTag-mAID-EGFP reporter
  Species: H. sapiens (human), M. musculus (mouse)
Terms and licenses: Academic/Nonprofit Terms; Industry Terms: Not Available to Industry
How to cite: pMK467 (dTAG-BromoTag-mAID-EGFP) was a gift from Masato Kanemaki (Addgene plasmid # 214393 ; http://n2t.net/addgene:214393 ; RRID:Addgene_214393)
