[The description below was written by a language model from this plasmid's Addgene catalogue record and pLannotate feature annotations shown in this document.]
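Description:
pMK467 (dTAG-BromoTag-mAID-EGFP) is a 9,450-nt mammalian expression plasmid built on a Tol2 transposon backbone. It is designed to place a triple-degron fluorescent reporter stably into the genome of cultured cells. In bacteria it is maintained through a high-copy ColE1/pUC origin and selected with ampicillin (AmpR). The backbone also carries an f1 origin and remnants of a pBluescript-type cloning region, including the lac promoter/operator, a lacZα fragment and flanking T3 and T7 promoters. The Tol2 terminal repeats themselves are not annotated in the feature table, so the transposon arrangement rests on the catalogue description. In such vectors, co-delivered Tol2 transposase mobilises the cassette between the repeats into the host genome.

The payload is driven by a CAG-type promoter (CMV enhancer, chicken β-actin promoter and chimeric intron), which gives strong constitutive expression. The open reading frame fuses FKBP12 F36V (the dTAG degron), a bromodomain segment, the mini-AID degron from Arabidopsis IAA17, and EGFP. The annotation software matched the bromodomain segment to human BRD3, and it corresponds to the BromoTag named in the record. An SV40 poly(A) signal follows the fusion. A small fragment annotated as SV40 large T antigen sits just after EGFP, and the record does not state its role. Downstream, a PGK promoter–hygromycin resistance–PGK poly(A) cassette allows selection of integrants. This cassette is flanked by two loxP sites in the same orientation, so Cre can excise it.

Because one EGFP protein carries all three degrons, loss of fluorescence can be used to compare or combine degradation by the dTAG, BromoTag and auxin-inducible (AID2) systems in the same cells. Degradation through mini-AID requires a TIR1 component, which this plasmid does not supply.
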