Features (pLannotate 1.2.2; 28 found; start..end, strand, type, name):
     33..54      +  protein_bind   CAP binding site: CAP binding activates transcription in the presence of cAMP. E. coli catabolite activator protein
     69..99      +  promoter       lac promoter: promoter for the E. coli lac operon
    107..123     +  protein_bind   lac operator: The lac repressor binds to the lac operator to inhibit transcription in E. coli. This inhibition can be relieved by adding lactose or isopropyl-β-D-thiogalactopyranoside (IPTG). lac repressor encoded by lacI
    168..186     +  promoter       T3 promoter: promoter for bacteriophage T3 RNA polymerase
    464..843     +  enhancer       CMV enhancer: human cytomegalovirus immediate early enhancer
    845..1120    +  promoter       chicken β-actin promoter: No description available
   1121..2137    +  intron         chimeric intron: chimera between introns from chicken β-actin and rabbit β-globin
   2186..2203    +  misc_feature   MCS (fragment): pUC18/19 multiple cloning site
   2220..2543    +  CDS            FKBP-V: F36V mutant of FK506-binding protein FKBP12 binds synthetic ligands that do not bind wild-type FKBP
   2580..2963    +  CDS            BRD3 (fragment): BRD3_HUMAN - Also known as KIAA0043, RING3L. Experimental evidence at protein level: Swiss-Prot protein existence level 1. Chromatin reader that recognizes and binds hyperacetylated chromatin and plays a role in the regulation of transcription, probably by chromatin remodeling and interaction with transcription factors (PubMed:18406326, PubMed:27105114). Regulates transcription by promoting the binding of the transcription factor GATA1 to its targets (By similarity). From Homo sapiens (Human).
   3009..3212    +  CDS            mini-AID: minimal degron from the auxin-responsive IAA17 protein of Arabidopsis thaliana (Kubota et al., 2013) acts as an auxin-inducible degron (AID) in the presence of TIR1
   3219..3935    +  CDS            EGFP: EGFP is a basic (constitutively fluorescent) green fluorescent protein published in 1996, derived from Aequorea victoria. It is reported to be a rapidly-maturing weak dimer with moderate acid sensitivity.
   3948..3971    +  misc_feature   MCS (fragment): multiple cloning site
   3997..4024    +  misc_feature   MCS (fragment): multiple cloning site
   4041..4125    +  CDS            large T antigen (fragment): large T antigen from SV40 (simian virus 40)
   4148..4269    +  polyA_signal   SV40 poly(A) signal: SV40 polyadenylation signal
   4300..4333    -  protein_bind   loxP: Cre-mediated recombination occurs in the 8-bp core sequence (GCATACAT). Cre recombinase
   4394..4893    +  promoter       PGK promoter: mouse phosphoglycerate kinase 1 promoter
   4953..5973    +  CDS            HygR (fragment): aminoglycoside phosphotransferase from E. coli; aph(4)-Ia; confers resistance to hygromycin
   6057..6509    +  polyA_signal   PGK poly(A) signal: mouse phosphoglycerate kinase 1 polyadenylation signal
   6536..6569    -  protein_bind   loxP: Cre-mediated recombination occurs in the 8-bp core sequence (GCATACAT). Cre recombinase
   6805..6823    -  promoter       T7 promoter: promoter for bacteriophage T7 RNA polymerase
   6831..6986    +  CDS            lacZα (fragment): LacZα fragment of β-galactosidase; lacZ fragment
   6991..7445    +  rep_origin     f1 ori (sequence partly withheld): f1 bacteriophage origin of replication; arrow indicates direction of (+) strand synthesis
   7471..7575    +  promoter       AmpR promoter: bla
   7576..8436    +  CDS            AmpR: β-lactamase; bla; confers resistance to ampicillin, carbenicillin, and related antibiotics
   8607..9195    +  rep_origin     ori: high-copy-number ColE1/pMB1/pBR322/pUC origin of replication
   9378..20      +  CDS            lacI (fragment) (across the origin): lac repressor; lacI; The lac repressor binds to the lac operator to inhibit transcription in E. coli. This inhibition can be relieved by adding lactose or isopropyl-β-D-thiogalactopyranoside (IPTG).
>Addgene plasmid #214393 | pMK467 (dTAG-BromoTag-mAID-EGFP) | addgene full sequence | sequence record 426503 | Addgene NGS Result
GACTGGAAAGCGGGCAGTGAGCGCAACGCAATTAATGTGAGTTAGCTCACTCATTAGGCACCCCAGGCTT
TACACTTTATGCTTCCGGCTCGTATGTTGTGTGGAATTGTGAGCGGATAACAATTTCACACAGGAAACAG
CTATGACCATGATTACGCCAAGCGCGCAATTAACCCTCACTAAAGGGAACAAAAGCTGGAGCTCGGATCT
GCTGGGCTTGCTGAAGGTAGGGGGTCAAGAACCAGAGGTGTAAAGTACTTGAGTAATTTTACTTGATTAC
TGTACTTAAGTATTATTTTTGGGGATTTTTACTTTACTTGAGTACAATTAAAAATCAATACTTTTACTTT
TACTTAATTACATTTTTTTAGAAAAAAAAGTACTTTTTACTCCTTACAATTTTATTTACAGTCAAAAAGT
ACTTTTTTTTTGGAGATCACTTGGGCCCTCTAGATGCATGCTCGACATTGATTATTGACTAGTTATTAAT
AGTAATCAATTACGGGGTCATTAGTTCATAGCCCATATATGGAGTTCCGCGTTACATAACTTACGGTAAA
TGGCCCGCCTGGCTGACCGCCCAACGACCCCCGCCCATTGACGTCAATAATGACGTATGTTCCCATAGTA
ACGCCAATAGGGACTTTCCATTGACGTCAATGGGTGGAGTATTTACGGTAAACTGCCCACTTGGCAGTAC
ATCAAGTGTATCATATGCCAAGTACGCCCCCTATTGACGTCAATGACGGTAAATGGCCCGCCTGGCATTA
TGCCCAGTACATGACCTTATGGGACTTTCCTACTTGGCAGTACATCTACGTATTAGTCATCGCTATTACC
ATGGTCGAGGTGAGCCCCACGTTCTGCTTCACTCTCCCCATCTCCCCCCCCTCCCCACCCCCAATTTTGT
ATTTATTTATTTTTTAATTATTTTGTGCAGCGATGGGGGCGGGGGGGGGGGGGGCGCGCGCCAGGCGGGG
CGGGGCGGGGCGAGGGGCGGGGCGGGGCGAGGCGGAGAGGTGCGGCGGCAGCCAATCAGAGCGGCGCGCT
CCGAAAGTTTCCTTTTATGGCGAGGCGGCGGCGGCGGCGGCCCTATAAAAAGCGAAGCGCGCGGCGGGCG
GGAGTCGCTGCGCGCTGCCTTCGCCCCGTGCCCCGCTCCGCCGCCGCCTCGCGCCGCCCGCCCCGGCTCT
GACTGACCGCGTTACTCCCACAGGTGAGCGGGCGGGACGGCCCTTCTCCTCCGGGCTGTAATTAGCGCTT
GGTTTAATGACGGCTTGTTTCTTTTCTGTGGCTGCGTGAAAGCCTTGAGGGGCTCCGGGAGGGCCCTTTG
TGCGGGGGGAGCGGCTCGGGGGGTGCGTGCGTGTGTGTGTGCGTGGGGAGCGCCGCGTGCGGCTCCGCGC
TGCCCGGCGGCTGTGAGCGCTGCGGGCGCGGCGCGGGGCTTTGTGCGCTCCGCAGTGTGCGCGAGGGGAG
CGCGGCCGGGGGCGGTGCCCCGCGGTGCGGGGGGGGCTGCGAGGGGAACAAAGGCTGCGTGCGGGGTGTG
TGCGTGGGGGGGTGAGCAGGGGGTGTGGGCGCGTCGGTCGGGCTGCAACCCCCCCTGCACCCCCCTCCCC
GAGTTGCTGAGCACGGCCCGGCTTCGGGTGCGGGGCTCCGTACGGGGCGTGGCGCGGGGCTCGCCGTGCC
GGGCGGGGGGTGGCGGCAGGTGGGGGTGCCGGGCGGGGCGGGGCCGCCTCGGGCCGGGGAGGGCTCGGGG
GAGGGGCGCGGCGGCCCCCGGAGCGCCGGCGGCTGTCGAGGCGCGGCGAGCCGCAGCCATTGCCTTTTAT
GGTAATCGTGCGAGAGGGCGCAGGGACTTCCTTTGTCCCAAATCTGTGCGGAGCCGAAATCTGGGAGGCG
CCGCCGCACCCCCTCTAGCGGGCGCGGGGCGAAGCGGTGCGGCGCCGGCAGGAAGGAAATGGGCGGGGAG
GGCCTTCGTGCGTCGCCGCGCCGCCGTCCCCTTCTCCCTCTCCAGCCTCGGGGCTGTCCGCGGGGGGACG
GCTGCCTTCGGGGGGGACGGGGCAGGGCGGGGTTCGGCTTCTGGCGTGTGACCGGCGGCTCTAGAGCCTC
TGCTAACCATGTTCATGCCTTCTTCTTTTTCCTACAGCTCCTGGGCAACGTGCTGGTTATTGTGCTGTCT
CATCATTTTGGCAAAGAATTCGAGCTCGGTACCTCGGTCGACGGCCACCATGGGAGTGCAGGTGGAAACC
ATCTCCCCAGGAGACGGGCGCACCTTCCCCAAGCGCGGCCAGACCTGCGTGGTGCACTACACCGGGATGC
TTGAAGATGGAAAGAAAGTTGATTCCTCCCGGGACAGAAACAAGCCCTTTAAGTTTATGCTAGGCAAGCA
GGAGGTGATCCGAGGCTGGGAAGAAGGGGTTGCCCAGATGAGTGTGGGTCAGAGAGCCAAACTGACTATA
TCTCCAGATTATGCCTATGGTGCCACTGGGCACCCAGGCATCATCCCACCACATGCCACTCTCGTCTTCG
ATGTGGAGCTTCTAAAACTGGAAGGCGGCGGCGCTGGTGCAGGCGCCGGATCCTCTGTGAAGGACGTGCC
CGACTCTCAGCAGCACCCAGCACCAGAGAAGAGCAGCAAGGTCTCGGAGCAGCTCAAGTGCTGCAGCGGC
ATCCTCAAGGAGATGTTTGCCAAGAAGCACGCCGCCTACGCCTGGCCCTTCTACAAGCCTGTGGACGTGG
AGGCACTGGGCGCCCACGACTACTGTGACATCATCAAGCACCCCATGGACATGAGCACAATCAAGTCTAA
ACTGGAGGCCCGTGAGTACCGTGATGCTCAGGAGTTTGGTGCTGACGTCCGATTGATGTTCTCCAACTGC
TATAAGTACAACCCTCCTGACCATGAGGTGGTGGCCATGGCCCGCAAGCTCCAGGATGTGTTCGAAATGC
GCTTTGCCAAGATGCCGGACGAGGGCGGAGGCGGAGGTGGCGGCGCTGGTGCAGGCGCCCCCACCATGAA
GGAGAAGAGTGCTTGTCCTAAAGATCCAGCCAAACCTCCGGCCAAGGCACAAGTTGTGGGATGGCCACCG
GTGAGATCATACCGGAAGAACGTGATGGTTTCCTGCCAAAAATCAAGCGGTGGCCCGGAGGCGGCGGCGT
TCGTGAAGGTATCAATGGACGGAGCACCGTACTTGAGGAAAATCGATTTGAGGATGTATAAAGCTAGCAT
GGTGAGCAAGGGCGAGGAGCTGTTCACCGGGGTGGTGCCCATCCTGGTCGAGCTGGACGGCGACGTAAAC
GGCCACAAGTTCAGCGTGTCCGGCGAGGGCGAGGGCGATGCCACCTACGGCAAGCTGACCCTGAAGTTCA
TCTGCACCACCGGCAAGCTGCCCGTGCCCTGGCCCACCCTCGTGACCACCCTGACCTACGGCGTGCAGTG
CTTCAGCCGCTACCCCGACCACATGAAGCAGCACGACTTCTTCAAGTCCGCCATGCCCGAAGGCTACGTC
CAGGAGCGCACCATCTTCTTCAAGGACGACGGCAACTACAAGACCCGCGCCGAGGTGAAGTTCGAGGGCG
ACACCCTGGTGAACCGCATCGAGCTGAAGGGCATCGACTTCAAGGAGGACGGCAACATCCTGGGGCACAA
GCTGGAGTACAACTACAACAGCCACAACGTCTATATCATGGCCGACAAGCAGAAGAACGGCATCAAGGTG
AACTTCAAGATCCGCCACAACATCGAGGACGGCAGCGTGCAGCTCGCCGACCACTACCAGCAGAACACCC
CCATCGGCGACGGCCCCGTGCTGCTGCCCGACAACCACTACCTGAGCACCCAGTCCGCCCTGAGCAAAGA
CCCCAACGAGAAGCGCGATCACATGGTCCTGCTGGAGTTCGTGACCGCCGCCGGGATCACTCTCGGCATG
GACGAGCTGTACAAGGGTGCAGGCGCCCAAGCTTCGAATTCTGCAGTCGACCCCAAGAAGAAAAGAAAGG
TCAGGTAGTCGACGGTACCGCGGGCCCGGGATCCACCGGATCTAGATAACTGATCATAATCAGCCATACC
ACATTTGTAGAGGTTTTACTTGCTTTAAAAAACCTCCCACACCTCCCCCTGAACCTGAAACATAAAATGA
ATGCAATTGTTGTTGTTAACTTGTTTATTGCAGCTTATAATGGTTACAAATAAAGCAATAGCATCACAAA
TTTCACAAATAAAGCATTTTTTTCACTGCATTCTAGTTGTGGTTTGTCCAAACTCATCAATGTATCTTAA
CGCGTCGATCATATTCAATAACCCTTAATATAACTTCGTATAATGTATGCTATACGAAGTTATTAGGTCT
GAAGAGGAGTTTACGTCCAGCCAAGCTTAGGATCTCGACCTCGAAATTCTACCGGGTAGGGGAGGCGCTT
TTCCCAAGGCAGTCTGGAGCATGCGCTTTAGCAGCCCCGCTGGGCACTTGGCGCTACACAAGTGGCCTCT
GGCCTCGCACACATTCCACATCCACCGGTAGGCGCCAACCGACTCCGTTCTTTGGTGGCCCCTTCGCGCC
ACCTTCTACTCCTCCCCTAGTCAGGAAGTTCCCCCCCGCCCCGCAGCTCGCGTCGTGCAGGACGTGACAA
ATGGAAGTAGCACGTCTCACTAGTCTCGTGCAGATGGACAGCACCGCTGAGCAATGGAAGCGGGTAGGCC
TTTGGGGCAGCGGCCAATAGCAGCTTTGCTCCTTCGCTTTCTGGGCTCAGAGGCTGGGAAGGGGTGGGTC
CGGGGGCGGGCTCAGGGGCGGGCTCAGGGGCGGGGCGGGCGCCCGAAGGTCCTCCGGAGGCCCGGCATTC
TGCACGCTTCAAAAGCGCACGTCTGCCGCGCTGTTCTCCTCTTCCTCATCTCCGGGCCTTTCGACCTGCA
TCCATCTAGATCTCGAGCAGCTGAAGCTTACCGCTAGCATGGATAGATCCGGAAAGCCTGAACTCACCGC
GACGTCTGTCGAGAAGTTTCTGATCGAAAAGTTCGACAGCGTCTCCGACCTGATGCAGCTCTCGGAGGGC
GAAGAATCTCGTGCTTTCAGCTTCGATGTAGGAGGGCGTGGATATGTCCTGCGGGTAAATAGCTGCGCCG
ATGGTTTCTACAAAGATCGTTATGTTTATCGGCACTTTGCATCGGCCGCGCTCCCGATTCCGGAAGTGCT
TGACATTGGGGAATTCAGCGAGAGCCTGACCTATTGCATCTCCCGCCGTGCACAGGGTGTCACGTTGCAA
GACCTGCCTGAAACCGAACTGCCCGCTGTTCTGCAGCCGGTCGCGGAGGCCATGGATGCGATCGCTGCGG
CCGATCTTAGCCAGACGAGCGGGTTCGGCCCATTCGGACCGCAAGGAATCGGTCAATACACTACATGGCG
TGATTTCATATGCGCGATTGCTGATCCCCATGTGTATCACTGGCAAACTGTGATGGACGACACCGTCAGT
GCGTCCGTCGCGCAGGCTCTCGATGAGCTGATGCTTTGGGCCGAGGACTGCCCCGAAGTCCGGCACCTCG
TGCACGCGGATTTCGGCTCCAACAATGTCCTGACGGACAATGGCCGCATAACAGCGGTCATTGACTGGAG
CGAGGCGATGTTCGGGGATTCCCAATACGAGGTCGCCAACATCTTCTTCTGGAGGCCGTGGTTGGCTTGT
ATGGAGCAGCAGACGCGCTACTTCGAGCGGAGGCATCCGGAGCTTGCAGGATCGCCGCGGCTCCGGGCGT
ATATGCTCCGCATTGGTCTTGACCAACTCTATCAGAGCTTGGTTGACGGCAATTTCGATGATGCAGCTTG
GGCGCAGGGTCGATGCGACGCAATCGTCCGATCCGGAGCCGGGACTGTCGGGCGTACACAAATCGCCCGC
AGAAGCGCGGCCGTCTGGACCGATGGCTGTGTAGAAGTACTCGCCGATAGTGGAAACCGACGCCCCAGCA
CTCGTCCGAGGGCAAAGGAATAGGCTAGCCGCCCGCCCCACGACCCGCAGCGCCCGACCGAAAGGAGCGC
ACGACCCCATGCATCGATGATATCAGATCCCCGGGATGCAGAAATTGATGATCTATTAAACAATAAAGAT
GTCCACTAAAATGGAAGTTTTTCCTGTCATACTTTGTTAAGAAGGGTGAGAACAGAGTACCTACATTTTG
AATGGAAGGATTGGAGCTACGGGGGTGGGGGTGGGGTGGGATTAGATAAATGCCTGCTCTTTACTGAAGG
CTCTTTACTATTGCTTTATGATAATGTTTCATAGTTGGATATCATAATTTAAACAAGCAAAACCAAATTA
AGGGCCAGCTCATTCCTCCCACTCATGATCTATAGATCTATAGATCTCTCGTGGGATCATTGTTTTTCTC
TTGATTCCCACTTTGTGGTTCTAAGTACTGTGGTTTCCAAATGTGTCAGTTTCATAGCCTGAAGAACGAG
ATCAGCAGCCTCTGTTCCACATACACTTCATTCTCAGTATTGTTTTGCCAAGTTCTAATTCCATCAGAAG
CTGGTCGAGATCCGGAACCCTTAATATAACTTCGTATAATGTATGCTATACGAAGTTATTAGGTCCCTCG
AAGAGGTTCACTAAGATCTTTCTTGCTTTTACTTTTACTTCCTTAATACTCAAGTACAATTTTAATGGAG
TACTTTTTTACTTTTACTCAAGTAAGATTCTAGCCAGATACTTTTACTTTTAATTGAGTAAAATTTTCCC
TAAGTACTTGTACTTTCACTTGAGTAAAATTTTTGAGTACTTTTTACACCTCTGTCAAGAACCATATGCC
GGTACCCAATTCGCCCTATAGTGAGTCGTATTACGCGCGCTCACTGGCCGTCGTTTTACAACGTCGTGAC
TGGGAAAACCCTGGCGTTACCCAACTTAATCGCCTTGCAGCACATCCCCCTTTCGCCAGCTGGCGTAATA
GCGAAGAGGCCCGCACCGATCGCCCTTCCCAACAGTTGCGCAGCCTGAATGGCGAATGGG
[59 nt withheld, positions 6991-7049]
ACCACACCCGCC
[52 nt withheld, positions 7062-7113]
C
[91 nt withheld, positions 7115-7205]
A
[49 nt withheld, positions 7207-7255]
CCTTTGACGTTGGAGTCCACGTTCTTT
[37 nt withheld, positions 7283-7319]
ACCCTATCTCGGTCTATTCTTTTGATTTATAAGGGATTTTGCCGATTTCGGCCTATTGGTTAAAAAATGA
GCTGATTTAACAAAAATTTAACGCGAATTTTAACAAAATATTAACGCTTACAATTTAGGTGGCACTTTTC
GGGGAAATGTGCGCGGAACCCCTATTTGTTTATTTTTCTAAATACATTCAAATATGTATCCGCTCATGAG
ACAATAACCCTGATAAATGCTTCAATAATATTGAAAAAGGAAGAGTATGAGTATTCAACATTTCCGTGTC
GCCCTTATTCCCTTTTTTGCGGCATTTTGCCTTCCTGTTTTTGCTCACCCAGAAACGCTGGTGAAAGTAA
AAGATGCTGAAGATCAGTTGGGTGCACGAGTGGGTTACATCGAACTGGATCTCAACAGCGGTAAGATCCT
TGAGAGTTTTCGCCCCGAAGAACGTTTTCCAATGATGAGCACTTTTAAAGTTCTGCTATGTGGCGCGGTA
TTATCCCGTATTGACGCCGGGCAAGAGCAACTCGGTCGCCGCATACACTATTCTCAGAATGACTTGGTTG
AGTACTCACCAGTCACAGAAAAGCATCTTACGGATGGCATGACAGTAAGAGAATTATGCAGTGCTGCCAT
AACCATGAGTGATAACACTGCGGCCAACTTACTTCTGACAACGATCGGAGGACCGAAGGAGCTAACCGCT
TTTTTGCACAACATGGGGGATCATGTAACTCGCCTTGATCGTTGGGAACCGGAGCTGAATGAAGCCATAC
CAAACGACGAGCGTGACACCACGATGCCTGTAGCAATGGCAACAACGTTGCGCAAACTATTAACTGGCGA
ACTACTTACTCTAGCTTCCCGGCAACAATTAATAGACTGGATGGAGGCGGATAAAGTTGCAGGACCACTT
CTGCGCTCGGCCCTTCCGGCTGGCTGGTTTATTGCTGATAAATCTGGAGCCGGTGAGCGTGGGTCTCGCG
GTATCATTGCAGCACTGGGGCCAGATGGTAAGCCCTCCCGTATCGTAGTTATCTACACGACGGGGAGTCA
GGCAACTATGGATGAACGAAATAGACAGATCGCTGAGATAGGTGCCTCACTGATTAAGCATTGGTAACTG
TCAGACCAAGTTTACTCATATATACTTTAGATTGATTTAAAACTTCATTTTTAATTTAAAAGGATCTAGG
TGAAGATCCTTTTTGATAATCTCATGACCAAAATCCCTTAACGTGAGTTTTCGTTCCACTGAGCGTCAGA
CCCCGTAGAAAAGATCAAAGGATCTTCTTGAGATCCTTTTTTTCTGCGCGTAATCTGCTGCTTGCAAACA
AAAAAACCACCGCTACCAGCGGTGGTTTGTTTGCCGGATCAAGAGCTACCAACTCTTTTTCCGAAGGTAA
CTGGCTTCAGCAGAGCGCAGATACCAAATACTGTTCTTCTAGTGTAGCCGTAGTTAGGCCACCACTTCAA
GAACTCTGTAGCACCGCCTACATACCTCGCTCTGCTAATCCTGTTACCAGTGGCTGCTGCCAGTGGCGAT
AAGTCGTGTCTTACCGGGTTGGACTCAAGACGATAGTTACCGGATAAGGCGCAGCGGTCGGGCTGAACGG
GGGGTTCGTGCACACAGCCCAGCTTGGAGCGAACGACCTACACCGAACTGAGATACCTACAGCGTGAGCT
ATGAGAAAGCGCCACGCTTCCCGAAGGGAGAAAGGCGGACAGGTATCCGGTAAGCGGCAGGGTCGGAACA
GGAGAGCGCACGAGGGAGCTTCCAGGGGGAAACGCCTGGTATCTTTATAGTCCTGTCGGGTTTCGCCACC
TCTGACTTGAGCGTCGATTTTTGTGATGCTCGTCAGGGGGGCGGAGCCTATGGAAAAACGCCAGCAACGC
GGCCTTTTTACGGTTCCTGGCCTTTTGCTGGCCTTTTGCTCACATGTTCTTTCCTGCGTTATCCCCTGAT
TCTGTGGATAACCGTATTACCGCCTTTGAGTGAGCTGATACCGCTCGCCGCAGCCGAACGACCGAGCGCA
GCGAGTCAGTGAGCGAGGAAGCGGAAGAGCGCCCAATACGCAAACCGCCTCTCCCCGCGCGTTGGCCGAT
TCATTAATGCAGCTGGCACGACAGGTTTCCC
